>Addgene plasmid #173535 | pICSL86977OD:PITG_14371 | addgene full sequence | sequence record 342341 | Addgene NGS Result
CGTCTTGAACAACCATCTGGCTTCTGCCTTGCCTGCGGCGCGGCGTGCCAGGCGGTAGAGAAAACGGCCG
ATGCCGGGATCGATCAAAAAGTAATCGGGGTGAACCGTCAGCACGTCCGGGTTCTTGCCTTCTGTGATCT
CGCGGTACATCCAATCAGCTAGCTCGATCTCGATGTACTCCGGCCGCCCGGTTTCGCTCTTTACGATCTT
GTAGCGGCTAATCAAGGCTTCACCCTCGGATACCGTCACCAGGCGGCCGTTCTTGGCCTTCTTCGTACGC
TGCATGGCAACGTGCGTGGTGTTTAACCGAATGCAGGTTTCTACCAGGTCGTCTTTCTGCTTTCCGCCAT
CGGCTCGCCGGCAGAACTTGAGTACGTCCGCAACGTGTGGACGGAACACGCGGCCGGGCTTGTCTCCCTT
CCCTTCCCGGTATCGGTTCATGGATTCGGTTAGATGGGAAACCGCCATCAGTACCAGGTCGTAATCCCAC
ACACTGGCCATGCCGGCCGGCCCTGCGGAAACCTCTACGTGCCCGTCTGGAAGCTCGTAGCGGATCACCT
CGCCAGCTCGTCGGTCACGCTTCGACAGACGGAAAACGGCCACGTCCATGATGCTGCGACTATCGCGGGT
GCCCACGTCATAGAGCATCGGAACGAAAAAATCTGGTTGCTCGTCGCCCTTGGGCGGCTTCCTAATCGAC
GACGCACCGGCTGCCGGCGGTTGCCGGGATTCTTTGCGGATTCGATCAGCGGCCGCTTGCCACGATTCAC
CGGGGCGTGCTTCTGCCTCGATGCGTTGCCGCTGGGCGGCCTGCGCGGCCTTCAACTTCTCCACCAGGTC
ATCACCCAGCGCCGCGCCGATTTGTACCGGGCCGGATGGTTTGCGACCGCTCACGCCGATTCCTCGGGCT
TGGGGGTTCCAGTGCCATTGCAGGGCCGGCAGACAACCCAGCCGCTTACGCCTGGCCAACCGCCCGTTCC
TCCACACATGGGGCATTCCACGGCGTCGGTGCCTGGTTGTTCTTGATTTTCCATGCCGCCTCCTTTAGCC
GCTAAAATTCATCTACTCATTTATTCATTTGCTCATTTACTCTGGTAGCTGCGCGATGTATTCAGATAGC
AGCTCGGTAATGGTCTTGCCTTGGCGTACCGCGTACATCTTCAGCTTGGTGTGATCCTCCGCCGGCAACT
GAAAGTTGACCCGCTTCATGGCTGGCGTGTCTGCCAGGCTGGCCAACGTTGCAGCCTTGCTGCTGCGTGC
GCTCGGACGGCCGGCACTTAGCGTGTTTGTGCTTTTGCTCATTTTCTCTTTACCTCATTAACTCAAATGA
GTTTTGATTTAATTTCAGCGGCCAGCGCCTGGACCTCGCGGGCAGCGTCGCCCTCGGGTTCTGATTCAAG
AACGGTTGTGCCGGCGGCGGCAGTGCCTGGGTAGCTCACGCGCTGCGTGATACGGGACTCAAGAATGGGC
AGCTCGTACCCGGCCAGCGCCTCGGCAACCTCACCGCCGATGCGCGTGCCTTTGATCGCCCGCGACACGA
CAAAGGCCGCTTGTAGCCTTCCATCCGTGACCTCAATGCGCTGCTTAACCAGCTCCACCAGGTCGGCGGT
GGCCCATATGTCGTAAGGGCTTGGCTGCACCGGAATCAGCACGAAGTCGGCTGCCTTGATCGCGGACACA
GCCAAGTCCGCCGCCTGGGGCGCTCCGTCGATCACTACGAAGTCGCGCCGGCCGATGGCCTTCACGTCGC
GGTCAATCGTCGGGCGGTCGATGCCGACAACGGTTAGCGGTTGATCTTCCCGCACGGCCGCCCAATCGCG
GGCACTGCCCTGGGGATCGGAATCGACTAACAGAACATCGGCCCCGGCGAGTTGCAGGGCGCGGGCTAGA
TGGGTTGCGATGGTCGTCTTGCCTGACCCGCCTTTCTGGTTAAGTACAGCGATAACCTTCATGCGTTCCC
CTTGCGTATTTGTTTATTTACTCATCGCATCATATACGCAGCGACCGCATGACGCAAGCTGTTTTACTCA
AATACACATCACCTTTTTAGACGGCGGCGCTCGGTTTCTTCAGCGGCCAAGCTGGCCGGCCAGGCCGCCA
GCTTGGCATCAGACAAACCGGCCAGGATTTCATGCAGCCGCACGGCTGACTCCCGAGGGGAACCCTGTGG
TTGGCATGCACATACAAATGGACGAACGGATAAACCTTTTCACGCCCTTTTAAATATCCGATTATTCTAA
TAAACGCTCTTTTCTCTTAGGTTTACCCGCCAATATATCCTGTCAAACACTGATAGTTTAAACGGATCAC
TTCGTGTCCCTCGGTCACATGTGCATCCTCTAGTAGCGGTCCTGCTGAGCCTCGACATGTTGTCGCAAAA
TTCGCCCTGGACCCGCCCAACGATTTGTCGTCACTGTCAAGGTTTGACCTGCACTTCATTTGGGGCCCAC
ATACACCAAAAAAATGCTGCATAATTCTCGGGGCAGCAAGTCGGTTACCCGGCCGCCGTGCTGGACCGGG
TTGAATGGTGCCCGTAACTTTCGGTAGAGCGGACGGCCAATACTCAACTTCAAGGAATCTCACCCATGCG
CGCCGGCGGGGAACCGGAGTTCCCTTCAGTGAGCGTTATTAGTTCGCCGCTCGGTGTGTCGTAGATACTA
GCCCCTGGGGCACTTTTGAAATTTGAATAAGATTTATGTAATCAGTCTTTTAGGTTTGACCGGTTCTGCC
GCTTTTTTTAAAATTGGATTTGTAATAATAAAACGCAATTGTTTGTTATTGTGGCGCTCTATCATAGATG
TCGCTATAAACCTATTCAGCACAATATATTGTTTTCATTTTAATATTGTACATATAAGTAGTAGGGTACA
ATCAGTAAATTGAACGGAGAATATTATTCATAAAAATACGATAGTAACGGGTGATATATTCATTAGAATG
AACCGAAACCGGCGGTAAGGATCTGAGCTACACATGCTCAGGTTTTTTACAACGTGCACAACAGAATTGA
AAGCAAATATCATGCGATCATAGGCTTCTCGCATATCTCATTAAAGCAGGACAAGCTCAGTATCCAGTCA
ATCCCAAGTGCATCATGTAAGAGTTGTAGATCTGGTTGTACTTAGCTCCCTGAGTCTTTCTAGAAGCCAA
CTTCAAGAATGTGTCGATCTGGTCCAAAGTCACCCTGTTGTGCTGCCACCACATGTAAGCAGCGTCAGCC
AACTTGTCGTTTCCCATCAACTGCTTTGCAAGCTTCTTTGCGTCAGCCCTCTCAGTCAAAGCAGCCACGT
TGAACATCTCCTCGTTCAAGTTAGCCAAGTTGAAGTTAGGAGCCATTGTATCGATAATTGTAAATGTAAT
TGTAATGTTGTTTGTTGTTTGTTGTTGTTGGTAATTGTTGTAAAAATGAGCTCTTATACTCGAGCGTGTC
CTCTCCAAATGAAATGAACTTCCTTATATAGAGGAAGGGTCTTGCGAAGGATAGTGGGATTGTGCGTCAT
CCCTTACGTCAGTGGAGATGTCACATCAATCCACTTGCTTTGTAGACGTGGTTGGAACCTCTTCTTTTTC
CACGATGCTCCTCGTGGGTGGGGGTCCATCTTTGGGACCACTGTCGGCAGAGAGATCTTGAATGATAGCC
TTTCCTTTATCGCAATGATGGCATTTGTAGGAGCCACCTTCCTTTTCTACTGTCCTTTCGATGAAGTGAC
AGATAGCTGGGCAATGGAATCCGAGGAGGTTTCCCGAAATTATCCTTTGTTGAAAAGTCTCAATAGCCCT
TTGATCTTCTGAGACTGTATCTTTGACATTTTTGGAGTAGACCAGAGTGTCGTGCTCCACCATGTTGACG
AAGATTTTCTTCTTGTCATTGAGTCGTAAAAGACTCTGTATGAACTGTTCGCCAGTCTTGACGGCGAGTT
CTGTTAGATCCTCGATTTGAATCTTAGACTCCATGCATGGCCTTAGATTCAGTAGGAACTACCTTTTTAG
AGACTCCAATCTCTATTACTTGCCTTGGTTTATGAAGCAAGCCTTGAATCGTCCATACTGGAATAGTACT
TCTGATCTTGAGAAATATGTCTTTCTCTGTGTTCTTGATGCAATTAGTCCTGAATCTTTTGACTGCATCT
TTAACCTTCTTGGGAAGGTATTTGATCTCCTGGAGATTGTTACTCGGGTAGATCGTCTTGATGAGACTTG
CTGCGTAGGCCTCTCTAACCATCTGTGGGTCAGCATTCTTTCTGAAATTGAAGAGGCTAACCTTCTCATT
ATCAGTGGTGAACATAGTGTCGTCACCTTCACCTTCGAACTTCCTTCCTAGATCGTAAAGATAGAGGAAA
TCGTCCATTGTAATCTCCGGGGCAAAGGAGATCTCTTTTGGGGCTGGATCACTGCTGGGCCTTTTGGTTC
CTAGCGTGAGCCAGTGGGCTTTTTGCTTTGGTGGGCTTGTTAGGGCCTTAGCAAAGCTCTTGGGCTTGAG
TTGAGCTTCTCCTTTGGGGATGAAGTTCAACCTGTCTGTTTGCTGACTTGTTGTGTACGCGTCAGCTGCT
GCTCTTGCCTCTGTAATAGTGGCAAATTTCTTGTGTGCAACTCCGGGAACGCCGTTTGTTGCCGCCTTTG
TACAACCCCAGTCATCGTATATACCGGCATGTGGACCGTTATACACAACGTAGTAGTTGATATGAGGGTG
TTGAATACCCGATTCTGCTCTGAGAGGAGCAACTGTGCTGTTAAGCTCAGATTTTTGTGGGATTGGAATT
CCTCCAAGCTTGAATTCTTGCAGCGCTCCAATTCAGCAAGCGTCGATCTAGTAACATAGATGACACCGCG
CGCGATAATTTATCCTAGTTTGCGCGCTATATTTTGTTTTCTATCGCGTATTAAATGTATAATTGCGGGA
CTCTAATCATAAAAACCCATCTCATAAATAACGTCATGCATTACATGTTAATTATTACATGCTTAACGTA
ATTCAACAGAAATTATATGATAATCATCGCAAGACCGGCAACAGGATTCAATCTTAAGAAACTTTATTGC
CAAATGTTTGAACGATCTGCTTGACTCTAGATCCAGAGTCCCGCTCAAATCTCAGTCACAGGAAGAACAG
GTCTAGGAGGAACAGGAAGAGAGAAATCAAGCTGCCAGAATCCCACATCATGCCAATTTCCATGTTTGAA
ACCAGCAGCTCTAAGCATTCCCCTAGGAGCATAACCAAGAGCCTCATGCATCCTCACAGAAGGATCATTA
GGAAGTCCAATCACAGCAACCACAGACTTGAAACCCTGAGCCTCCAAAGACTTCAAAAGATGAGTGTAAA
GAGTAGATCCAAGACCAGTTCTTTGATGCCTAGGAGACACGTAAACAGTAGACTCAGCAGTCCAATCGTA
AGCATTCCTAGCCTTCCAAGGACCAGCATAAGCAATACCAGCCACTTCACCATCCACTTCAGCAACAAGC
CAAGGATACCTCTCTCTAAGCCTCACAAGATCATCAGTCCACTCTTGTGGTTCTTGAGGCTCAGTCCTGA
AATTCACAGTAGAAGTCTCAATGTAATGATTCACAATAGTGCACACAGCAGGCATATCAGCCTCAGTAGC
CCTTCTAATATCAGCAGGCCTTCTTTCAGGAGACATGCGAAACGATCCAGATCCGGTGCAGATTATTTGG
ATTGAGAGTGAATATGAGACTCTAATTGGATACCGAGGGGAATTTATGGAACGTCAGTGGAGCATTTTGA
CAAGAAATATTTGCTAGCTGATAGTGACCTTAGGCGACTTTTGAACGCGCAATAATGGTTTCTGACGTAT
GTGCTTAGCTCATTAAACTCCAGAAACCCGCGGCTGAGTGGCTCCTTCAACGTTGCGGTTCTGTCAGTTC
CAAACGTAAAACGGCTTGTCCCGCGTCATCGGCGGGGGTCATAACGTGACTCCCTTAATTCTCCGCTCCG
GATCCGAATTCGGCACAGAGTGTTCAACCCCAGTACATTAAAAACGTCCGCAATGTGTTATTAAGTTGTC
TAAGCGTCAATTTGTTTACACCACAATATATCCTGCCACCAGCCAGCCAACAGCTCCCCGACCGGCAGCT
CGGCACAAAATCACCACTCGATACAGGCAGCCCATCAACCATGACTACTGTCCGGTCCAACAGATCCGAG
CAGGAACCGTAAAAAGGCCGCGTTGCTGGCGTTTTTCCATAGGCTCCGCCCCCCTGACGAGCATCACAAA
AATCGACGCTCAAGTCAGAGGTGGCGAAACCCGACAGGACTATAAAGATACCAGGCGTTTCCCCCTGGAA
GCTCCCTCGTGCGCTCTCCTGTTCCGACCCTGCCGCTTACCGGATACCTGTCCGCCTTTCTCCCTTCGGG
AAGCGTGGCGCTTTCTCATAGCTCACGCTGTAGGTATCTCAGTTCGGTGTAGGTCGTTCGCTCCAAGCTG
GGCTGTGTGCACGAACCCCCCGTTCAGCCCGACCGCTGCGCCTTATCCGGTAACTATCGTCTTGAGTCCA
ACCCGGTAAGACACGACTTATCGCCACTGGCAGCAGCCACTGGTAACAGGATTAGCAGAGCGAGGTATGT
AGGCGGTGCTACAGAGTTCTTGAAGTGGTGGCCTAACTACGGCTACACTAGAAGAACAGTATTTGGTATC
TGCGCTCTGCTGAAGCCAGTTACCTTCGGAAAAAGAGTTGGTAGCTCTTGATCCGGCAAACAAACCACCG
CTGGTAGCGGTGGTTTTTTTGTTTGCAAGCAGCAGATTACGCGCAGAAAAAAAGGATCTCAAGAAGATCC
TTTGATCTTTTCTACGGGGTCTGACGCTCAGTGGAACGAAAACTCACGTTAAGGGATTTTGGTCATGAGA
TTATCAAAAAGGATCTTCACCTAGATCCTTTTAAATTAAAAATGAAGTTTTAAATCAATCTAAAGTATAT
ATGAGTAAACTTGGTCTGACAGCTAAAACAATTCATCCAGTAAAATATAATATTTTATTTTCTCCCAATC
AGGCTTGATCCCCAGTAAGTCAAAAAATAGCTCGACATACTGTTCTTCCCCGATATCCTCCCTGAGCGAC
CGGACGCAGAAGGCAATGTCATACCACTTGTCCGCCCTGCCGCTTCTCCCAAGATCAATAAAGCCACTTA
CTTTGCCATCTTTCACAAAGATGTTGCTGTCTCCCAGGTCGCCGTGGGAAAAGACAAGTTCCTCTTCGGG
CTTTTCCGTCTTTAAAAAATCATACAGCTCGCGCGGATCTTTAAATGGAGTGTCCTCTTCCCAGTTTTCG
CAATCCACATCGGCCAGATCGTTATTCAGTAAGTAATCCAATTCGGCTAAGCGGCTGTCTAAGCTATTCG
TATAGGGACAATCCGATATGTCGATGGAGTGAAAGAGCCTGATGCACTCCGCATACAGCTCGATAATCTT
TTCAGGGCTTTGTTCATCTTCATACTCTTCCGAGCAAAGGACGCCATCGGCCTCACTCATGAGCAGATTG
CTCCAGCCATCATGCCGTTCAAAGTGCAGGACCTTTGGAACAGGCAGCTTTCCTTCCAGCCATAGCATCA
TGTCCTTTTCCCGTTCCACATCATAGGTGGTCCCTTTATACCGGCTGTCCGTCATTTTTAAATATAGGTT
TTCATTTTCTCCCACCAGCTTATATACCTTAGCAGGAGACATTCCTTCCGTATCTTTTACGCAGCGGTAT
TTTTCGATCAGTTTTTTCAATTCCGGTGATATTCTCATTTTAGCCATACTCTTCCTTTTTCAATATTATT
GAAGCATTTATCAGGGTTATTGTCTCATGAGCGGATACATATTTGAATGTATTTAGAAAAATAAACAAAT
AGGGGTTCCGCGCACTCGGAGCCTTGATGTGGGCGCTTTTTGCAGCTGTTCGGCTGTGCGCTGGCCAGAC
AGTTATGCACAGGCCAGGCGGGTTTTAAGAGTTTTAATAAGTTTTAAAGAGTTTTAGGCGGAAAAATCGC
CTTTTTTCTCTTTTATATCAGTCACTTACATGTGTGACCGGTTCCCAATGTACGGCTTTGGGTTCCCAAT
GTACGGGTTCCGGTTCCCAATGTACGGCTTTGGGTTCCCAATGTACGTGCTATCCACAGGAAAGAAGCTT
TTTCGACCTTTTTCCCCTGCTAGGGCAATTTGCCCTAGCATCTGCTCCGTACATTAGGAACCGGCGGATG
CTTCGCCCTCGATCAGGTTGCGGTAGCGCATGACTAGGATCGGGCCAGCCTGCCCCGCCTCCTCCTTCAA
ATCGTACTCCGGCAGGTCATTTGACCCGATCAGCTTGCGCACGGTGAAACAGAACTTCTTGAACTCTCCG
GCGCTGCCACTGCGTTCGTAGAT
Features (pLannotate 1.2.2; 17 found; start..end, strand, type, name):
   1323..1952    -  CDS            pVS1 StaA: stability protein from the Pseudomonas plasmid pVS1 (Heeb et al., 2000)
   2261..2285    -  misc_feature   RB T-DNA repeat: right border repeat from nopaline C58 T-DNA
   2352..3059    -  terminator     OCS terminator: octopine synthase terminator
   3070..3333    -  CDS            Avr3a (fragment): A3AEM_PHYIN - Also known as Avr3a(EM) From Phytophthora infestans (Potato late blight fungus) (Botrytis infestans).
   3345..3398    -  misc_feature   TMV Ω: translational enhancer from the tobacco mosaic virus 5'-leader sequence (Gallie et al., 1988)
   3427..3772    -  promoter       CaMV 35S promoter: strong constitutive promoter from cauliflower mosaic virus
   3429..3475    -  promoter       minimal CaMV 35S promoter: minimal 35S promoter from cauliflower mosaic virus
   3956..4762    -  CDS            IBMP_CAMVB (fragment): Experimental evidence at protein level: Swiss-Prot protein existence level 1. Enhances the ribosomal termination-reinitiation event leading to the translation of major open reading frames on the polycistronic viral RNAs. From Cauliflower mosaic virus (strain Bari 1) (CaMV).
   4805..5057    -  terminator     NOS terminator: nopaline synthase terminator and poly(A) signal
   5088..5636    -  CDS            bar: PAT_STRHY - Experimental evidence at protein level: Swiss-Prot protein existence level 1. Inactivates phosphinothricin (PPT) by transfer of an acetyl group from acetyl CoA. Can also acetylate demethylphosphinothricin but not PTT or glutamate. This enzyme is an effector of phosphinothricin tripeptide (PTT or bialaphos) resistance. From Streptomyces hygroscopicus. Introduced by genetic manipulation and expressed in glufosinate-tolerant maize by Dekalb Genetics.
   5657..5839    -  promoter       NOS promoter: nopaline synthase promoter NOS promoter
   6034..6058    -  misc_feature   LB T-DNA repeat: left border repeat from nopaline C58 T-DNA
   6194..6782    -  rep_origin     ori: high-copy-number ColE1/pMB1/pBR322/pUC origin of replication
   6953..7747    -  CDS            KanR: aminoglycoside phosphotransferase; aphA-3; confers resistance to kanamycin
   7748..7852    -  promoter       AmpR promoter: bla
   7914..8108    -  rep_origin     pVS1 oriV: origin of replication for the Pseudomonas plasmid pVS1 (Heeb et al., 2000)
   8174..894     -  CDS            pVS1 RepA (across the origin): replication protein from the Pseudomonas plasmid pVS1 (Heeb et al., 2000)
