[The description below was written by a language model from this plasmid's Addgene catalogue record and pLannotate feature annotations shown in this document.]
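Description:
pICSL86977OD:PITG_14371 is a plant binary expression plasmid built on the pICSL86977OD backbone, designed to be moved into Agrobacterium and used for transient expression of a Phytophthora infestans protein in plant tissue by agro-infiltration. It is propagated at high copy in E. coli through a ColE1/pUC-type origin and maintained in Agrobacterium by the pVS1 replicon (oriV, RepA and the StaA stability protein). Bacterial selection is by kanamycin, conferred by an aphA-3-type aminoglycoside phosphotransferase gene driven by the bla (AmpR) promoter.

Between the nopaline-type left and right T-DNA border repeats sit two plant cassettes. Nearest the right border is the expression unit: a CaMV 35S promoter followed by the tobacco mosaic virus Ω leader, which acts as a translational enhancer, then the insert PITG_14371 from the P. infestans T30-4 genome, terminated by the octopine synthase terminator. The annotation software matched this short coding region to Avr3a (the EM form), a P. infestans effector, although the catalogue entry gives only the gene identifier. The annotated fragment of the CaMV inclusion-body protein upstream of the promoter probably reflects extended 35S upstream sequence rather than an expressed gene. Nearer the left border, a NOS promoter–bar–NOS terminator cassette encodes phosphinothricin acetyltransferase, providing Basta (glufosinate) selection in plants should stable transformants be wanted. No epitope tag or reporter is annotated.

The sequenced record is slightly smaller than the listed empty backbone size, which the record does not explain. The associated publication concerns pathogen effectors that counteract an NLR immune receptor network, consistent with use in effector expression assays in leaves.
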