Addgene plasmid #173535: pICSL86977OD:PITG_14371
Purpose: This is a binary plasmid that can be transferred into Agrobacterium and used to transiently express the protein encoded by the insert in plants by agro-infiltration.
Depositing lab: Sophien Kamoun. Depositing organization: Sainsbury Laboratory, Norwich. Publication: Plant pathogens convergently evolved to counteract redundant nodes of an NLR immune receptor network. Derevnina L, Contreras MP, Adachi H, Upson J, Vergara Cruces A, Xie R, Sklenar J, Menke FLH, Mugford ST, MacLean D, Ma W, Hogenhout SA, Goverse A, Maqbool A, Wu CH, Kamoun S. PLoS Biol. 2021 Aug 23;19(8):e3001136. doi: 10.1371/journal.pbio.3001136. PubMed 34424903.
Backbone
  Vector backbone: pICSL86977OD
  Backbone manufacturer: Youles SynBio plasmids
  Backbone size w/o insert (bp): 8678
  Vector type: Plant Expression
  Selectable markers: Basta
Growth in bacteria
  Bacterial resistance: Kanamycin, 50 μg/mL
  Growth temperature: 37°C
  Growth strain: DH5alpha
  Copy number: High Copy
Gene/Insert
  Gene/Insert name: PITG_14371_T30-4
  Species: Phytophthora infestans
  Promoter: 35S
  Cloning method: Restriction Enzyme; 5′ cloning site unknown (unknown if destroyed); 3′ cloning site unknown (unknown if destroyed)
Terms and licenses: Academic/Nonprofit Terms; Industry Terms: Not Available to Industry
How to cite: pICSL86977OD:PITG_14371 was a gift from Sophien Kamoun (Addgene plasmid # 173535 ; http://n2t.net/addgene:173535 ; RRID:Addgene_173535)
